Addgene plasmid #247259: pNP3396 [pNP2922 - ISCro4 DBL1 (WT) + ISCro4 Recombinase (WT)]
Purpose: Express ISCro4 recombinase and bridge RNA
Depositing lab: Patrick Hsu. Depositing organization: Arc Institute. Publication: Megabase-scale human genome rearrangement with programmable bridge recombinases. Perry NT, Bartie LJ, Katrekar D, Gonzalez GA, Durrant MG, Pai JJ, Fanton A, Martins JQ, Hiraizumi M, Ricci-Tam C, Nishimasu H, Konermann S, Hsu PD. Science. 2025 Sep 25:eadz0276. doi: 10.1126/science.adz0276. PubMed 40997214.
Backbone
  Vector backbone: pNP2922
  Vector type: Mammalian Expression
Growth in bacteria
  Bacterial resistance: Ampicillin, 100 μg/mL
  Growth temperature: 37°C
  Growth strain: DH5alpha
  Copy number: High Copy
Gene/Insert
  Gene/Insert name: pNP2922 - ISCro4 bRNA112-179 (DBL1)
  Species: Synthetic
  Cloning method: Golden Gate
Terms and licenses: Academic/Nonprofit Terms; Industry Terms: Not Available to Industry
Depositor comments: Please visit https://doi.org/10.1101/2025.05.14.653916 for bioRxiv preprint.
How to cite: pNP3396 [pNP2922 - ISCro4 DBL1 (WT) + ISCro4 Recombinase (WT)] was a gift from Patrick Hsu (Addgene plasmid # 247259 ; http://n2t.net/addgene:247259 ; RRID:Addgene_247259)
