[The description below was written by a language model from this plasmid's Addgene catalogue record and pLannotate feature annotations shown in this document.]
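Description:
pNP3396 is a 5,680-nt mammalian expression plasmid built on the pNP2922 backbone by Golden Gate cloning, designed to deliver both components of the ISCro4 bridge recombinase system from a single vector. It is propagated in E. coli as a high-copy plasmid through a ColE1/pUC-type origin and selected with ampicillin via the bla β-lactamase gene and its native promoter.

The payload consists of two transcription units arranged in the same orientation. A human U6 RNA polymerase III promoter sits upstream of a short unannotated interval that, according to the catalogue entry, carries the synthetic ISCro4 bridge RNA (listed as bRNA112-179, DBL1, wild type). Bridge RNAs are the programmable guides that specify the target and donor DNA sequences joined by the recombinase. Downstream, the strong constitutive human EF-1α promoter drives a Pol II cassette. The roughly 1 kb stretch between this promoter and an annotated SV40 nuclear localization signal is not labelled by the automated annotation, but it is the likely position of the wild-type ISCro4 recombinase coding sequence named in the plasmid title. The NLS would direct the protein to the nucleus. An EGFP coding sequence follows after a short unannotated gap, and the cassette ends with a bovine growth hormone polyadenylation signal. The record does not say whether EGFP is fused to the recombinase or separated from it by a linker or self-cleaving peptide, but in either case it would serve as a fluorescent marker of transfected, expressing cells.

The stated purpose is co-expression of ISCro4 recombinase and its bridge RNA, in the context of work on programmable, large-scale rearrangement of the human genome.
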