Features (pLannotate 1.2.2; 8 found; start..end, strand, type, name):
      1..105     +  promoter       AmpR promoter: bla
    106..966     +  CDS            AmpR: β-lactamase; bla; confers resistance to ampicillin, carbenicillin, and related antibiotics
   1137..1725    +  rep_origin     ori: high-copy-number ColE1/pMB1/pBR322/pUC origin of replication
   1906..2146    +  promoter       U6 promoter: RNA polymerase III promoter for human U6 snRNA
   2369..3547    +  promoter       EF-1α promoter: strong constitutive promoter for human elongation factor EF-1α
   4559..4579    +  CDS            SV40 NLS: nuclear localization signal of SV40 (simian virus 40) large T antigen
   4694..5410    +  CDS            EGFP: the original enhanced GFP (Yang et al., 1996) mammalian codon-optimized
   5441..5648    +  polyA_signal   bGH poly(A) signal: bovine growth hormone polyadenylation signal
>Addgene plasmid #247259 | pNP3396 [pNP2922 - ISCro4 DBL1 (WT) + ISCro4 Recombinase (WT)] | addgene full sequence | sequence record 490383 | Addgene NGS Result
CGCGGAACCCCTATTTGTTTATTTTTCTAAATACATTCAAATATGTATCCGCTCATGAGACAATAACCCT
GATAAATGCTTCAATAATATTGAAAAAGGAAGAGTATGAGTATTCAACATTTCCGTGTCGCCCTTATTCC
CTTTTTTGCGGCATTTTGCCTTCCTGTTTTTGCTCACCCAGAAACGCTGGTGAAAGTAAAAGATGCTGAA
GATCAGTTGGGTGCACGAGTGGGTTACATCGAACTGGATCTCAACAGCGGTAAGATCCTTGAGAGTTTTC
GCCCCGAAGAACGTTTTCCAATGATGAGCACTTTTAAAGTTCTGCTATGTGGCGCGGTATTATCCCGTAT
TGACGCCGGGCAAGAGCAACTCGGTCGCCGCATACACTATTCTCAGAATGACTTGGTTGAGTACTCACCA
GTCACAGAAAAGCATCTTACGGATGGCATGACAGTAAGAGAATTATGCAGTGCTGCCATAACCATGAGTG
ATAACACTGCGGCCAACTTACTTCTGACAACGATCGGAGGACCGAAGGAGCTAACCGCTTTTTTGCACAA
CATGGGGGATCATGTAACTCGCCTTGATCGTTGGGAACCGGAGCTGAATGAAGCCATACCAAACGACGAG
CGTGACACCACGATGCCTGTAGCAATGGCAACAACGTTGCGCAAACTATTAACTGGCGAACTACTTACTC
TAGCTTCCCGGCAACAATTAATAGACTGGATGGAGGCGGATAAAGTTGCAGGACCACTTCTGCGCTCGGC
CCTTCCGGCTGGCTGGTTTATTGCTGATAAATCTGGAGCCGGTGAGCGTGGGTCACGCGGTATCATTGCA
GCACTGGGGCCAGATGGTAAGCCCTCCCGTATCGTAGTTATCTACACGACGGGGAGTCAGGCAACTATGG
ATGAACGAAATAGACAGATCGCTGAGATAGGTGCCTCACTGATTAAGCATTGGTAACTGTCAGACCAAGT
TTACTCATATATACTTTAGATTGATTTAAAACTTCATTTTTAATTTAAAAGGATCTAGGTGAAGATCCTT
TTTGATAATCTCATGACCAAAATCCCTTAACGTGAGTTTTCGTTCCACTGAGCGTCAGACCCCGTAGAAA
AGATCAAAGGATCTTCTTGAGATCCTTTTTTTCTGCGCGTAATCTGCTGCTTGCAAACAAAAAAACCACC
GCTACCAGCGGTGGTTTGTTTGCCGGATCAAGAGCTACCAACTCTTTTTCCGAAGGTAACTGGCTTCAGC
AGAGCGCAGATACCAAATACTGTTCTTCTAGTGTAGCCGTAGTTAGGCCACCACTTCAAGAACTCTGTAG
CACCGCCTACATACCTCGCTCTGCTAATCCTGTTACCAGTGGCTGCTGCCAGTGGCGATAAGTCGTGTCT
TACCGGGTTGGACTCAAGACGATAGTTACCGGATAAGGCGCAGCGGTCGGGCTGAACGGGGGGTTCGTGC
ACACAGCCCAGCTTGGAGCGAACGACCTACACCGAACTGAGATACCTACAGCGTGAGCTATGAGAAAGCG
CCACGCTTCCCGAAGGGAGAAAGGCGGACAGGTATCCGGTAAGCGGCAGGGTCGGAACAGGAGAGCGCAC
GAGGGAGCTTCCAGGGGGAAACGCCTGGTATCTTTATAGTCCTGTCGGGTTTCGCCACCTCTGACTTGAG
CGTCGATTTTTGTGATGCTCGTCAGGGGGGCGGAGCCTATGGAAAAACGCCAGCAACGCGGCCTTTTTAC
GGTTCCTGGCCTTTTGCTGGCCTTTTGCTCACATGTTCTTTCCTGCGTTATCCCCTGATTCTGTGGATAA
CCGTATTACCGCCTTTGAGTGAGCTGATACCGCTCGCCGCAGCCGAACGACCGAGCGCAGCGAGTCAGTG
AGCGAGGAAGCGGAAGAGGGCCTATTTCCCATGATTCCTTCATATTTGCATATACGATACAAGGCTGTTA
GAGAGATAATTGGAATTAATTTGACTGTAAACACAAAGATATTAGTACAAAATACGTGACGTAGAAAGTA
ATAATTTCTTGGGTAGTTTGCAGTTTTAAAATTATGTTTTAAAATGGACTATCATATGCTTACCGTAACT
TGAAAGTATTTCGATTTCTTGGCTTTATATATCTTGTGGAAAGGACGAAACACCGAGTGACAAACCGGAC
AGTATCATGGACCGGTTTTCCCGGTAATCCGCATTCACAAGGCTGGTCTCACTTTTTATTTTTTGGCCGG
CATGGTCCCAGCCTCCTCGCTGGCGCCGGCTGGGCAACATGCTTCGGCATGGCGAATGGGACTTTTTTTG
TTCTAGTCCGTTTTTAGCGCGTGCGCCAATTCTGCAGACAAATGGCTCTAGAGGTACCGGCTCCGGTGCC
CGTCAGTGGGCAGAGCGCACATCGCCCACAGTCCCCGAGAAGTTGGGGGGAGGGGTCGGCAATTGAACCG
GTGCCTAGAGAAGGTGGCGCGGGGTAAACTGGGAAAGTGATGTCGTGTACTGGCTCCGCCTTTTTCCCGA
GGGTGGGGGAGAACCGTATATAAGTGCAGTAGTCGCCGTGAACGTTCTTTTTCGCAACGGGTTTGCCGCC
AGAACACAGGTAAGTGCCGTGTGTGGTTCCCGCGGGCCTGGCCTCTTTACGGGTTATGGCCCTTGCGTGC
CTTGAATTACTTCCACCTGGCTGCAGTACGTGATTCTTGATCCCGAGCTTCGGGTTGGAAGTGGGTGGGA
GAGTTCGAGGCCTTGCGCTTAAGGAGCCCCTTCGCCTCGTGCTTGAGTTGAGGCCTGGCCTGGGCGCTGG
GGCCGCCGCGTGCGAATCTGGTGGCACCTTCGCGCCTGTCTCGCTGCTTTCGATAAGTCTCTAGCCATTT
AAAATTTTTGATGACCTGCTGCGACGCTTTTTTTCTGGCAAGATAGTCTTGTAAATGCGGGCCAAGATCT
GCACACTGGTATTTCGGTTTTTGGGGCCGCGGGCGGCGACGGGGCCCGTGCGTCCCAGCGCACATGTTCG
GCGAGGCGGGGCCTGCGAGCGCGGCCACCGAGAATCGGACGGGGGTAGTCTCAAGCTGGCCGGCCTGCTC
TGGTGCCTGGCCTCGCGCCGCCGTGTATCGCCCCGCCCTGGGCGGCAAGGCTGGCCCGGTCGGCACCAGT
TGCGTGAGCGGAAAGATGGCCGCTTCCCGGCCCTGCTGCAGGGAGCTCAAAATGGAGGACGCGGCGCTCG
GGAGAGCGGGCGGGTGAGTCACCCACACAAAGGAAAAGGGCCTTTCCGTCCTCAGCCGTCGCTTCATGTG
ACTCCACGGAGTACCGGGCGCCGTCCAGGCACCTCGATTAGTTCTCGAGCTTTTGGAGTACGTCGTCTTT
AGGTTGGGGGGAGGGGTTTTATGCGATGGAGTTTCCCCACACTGAGTGGGTGGAGACTGAAGTTAGGCCA
GCTTGGCACTTGATGTAATTCTCCTTGGAATTTGCCCTTTTTGAGTTTGGATCTTGGTTCATTCTCAAGC
CTCAGACAGTGGTTCAAAGTTTTTTTCTTCCATTTCAGGTGTCGTGACGTACGGCCACCATGGAACAGGA
GCTGCACTTCATCGGCATCGACGTGTCCAAAGCAAAGCTGGACGTGGACGTGCTGCGACCTGACGGCAGA
CACAGAAGCAAGAAATTCGCTAATACCCCTAAGGGACACGACGAGCTGCTGAGATGGCTGAGCGGCCACA
GAGTGGCCCCAGCTCACATCTGCATGGAAGCTACAAGCACCTACATGGAGGATGTGGCCGCCCACCTGAG
CGACGCCGGCTACACCGTGTCCGTGATCAACCCTGCCCTGGGCAAGGCCTTTGCCCAAAGCGAGGGACTG
CGAAGCAAGACAGATGCTGTTGATGCCAGAATGCTGGCCGAGTTCTGTCGGCAGAAGCGGCCTCCAGCCT
GGGAGGCCCCTCACCCTGTGGAACGGGCCCTGAGGGCCCTCGTGCTGCGCCACCAGAGCCTGACCGATAT
GCACACCCAGGAGCTGAACCGACTGGAAACCGCCCGGGAAGTGCAGCGGCCTAGCATTGACGCCCATCTG
CTGTGGCTGCACGCCGAGCTGAAAAGAATCGAGAAACAGATCAAGGACCTGACAGATGATGACCCCGACA
TGAAGCACCGGCGGAAGCTGCTGGAAAGCATCCCCGGCATCGGAGAAAAGACCAGCGCCGTCCTGCTCGC
TTATACAGGCCTGAAGGAAAGATTCACCCACGCCAGACAGTTCGCTGCTTTTGCCGGCCTGACACCTAGA
AGATACGAGAGCGGCAGCTCTGTGAACCGGGCCTCTAGAATGAGCAAGGCCGGACATGCCTCTCTGCGGA
GAGCCCTGTACATGCCTGCCATGGTGGCCGTGTCTAAGACCGAGTGGGGCAGAGCCTTCCGGGACAGACT
GGCCGGCAACGGCAAGAAGGGCAAAGTGATCATCGGCGCCATGATGAGAAAGCTGGCCCAGGTGGCCTAC
GGCGTGCTGAAGTCCGGCGTCCCCTTCGACGCCAGCAGACACAACCCCGTGGCTGCTGCTAGCGGAGGGG
GTGGAAGCCCAAAAAAGAAGAGAAAGGTACCTAAGAAAAAGCGGAAGGTCCCCAAGAAGAAGAGGAAAGT
TGGAAGCGGTGCCACGAACTTCTCTCTGTTAAAGCAAGCAGGCGACGTAGAAGAAAACCCAGGTCCCGGA
TCCGTGAGCAAGGGCGAGGAGCTGTTCACCGGGGTGGTGCCCATCCTGGTCGAGCTGGACGGCGACGTAA
ACGGCCACAAGTTCAGCGTGTCCGGCGAGGGCGAGGGCGATGCCACCTACGGCAAGCTGACCCTGAAGTT
CATCTGCACCACCGGCAAGCTGCCCGTGCCCTGGCCCACCCTCGTGACCACCCTGACCTACGGCGTGCAG
TGCTTCAGCCGCTACCCCGACCACATGAAGCAGCACGACTTCTTCAAGTCCGCCATGCCCGAAGGCTACG
TCCAGGAGCGCACCATCTTCTTCAAGGACGACGGCAACTACAAGACCCGCGCCGAGGTGAAGTTCGAGGG
CGACACCCTGGTGAACCGCATCGAGCTGAAGGGCATCGACTTCAAGGAGGACGGCAACATCCTGGGGCAC
AAGCTGGAGTACAACTACAACAGCCACAACGTCTATATCATGGCCGACAAGCAGAAGAACGGCATCAAGG
TGAACTTCAAGATCCGCCACAACATCGAGGACGGCAGCGTGCAGCTCGCCGACCACTACCAGCAGAACAC
CCCCATCGGCGACGGCCCCGTGCTGCTGCCCGACAACCACTACCTGAGCACCCAGTCCGCCCTGAGCAAA
GACCCCAACGAGAAGCGCGATCACATGGTCCTGCTGGAGTTCGTGACCGCCGCCGGGATCACTCTCGGCA
TGGACGAGCTGTACAAGTAACTCGAGCTAGAGCTCGCTGATCAGCCTCGACTGTGCCTTCTAGTTGCCAG
CCATCTGTTGTTTGCCCCTCCCCCGTGCCTTCCTTGACCCTGGAAGGTGCCACTCCCACTGTCCTTTCCT
AATAAAATGAGGAAATTGCATCGCATTGTCTGAGTAGGTGTCATTCTATTCTGGGGGGTGGGGTGGGGCA
GGACAGCAAGGGGGAGGATTGGGAAGACAATAGCAGGCATGCTGGGGACGACGTCAGGTGGCACTTTTCG
GGGAAATGTG
